Addgene plasmid #30735: pBS-F3-AGG
Depositing lab: Nathan Lawson & Scot Wolfe. Depositing organization: University of Massachusetts, Worcester. Publication: Evaluation and application of modularly assembled zinc-finger nucleases in zebrafish. Zhu C, Smith T, McNulty J, Rayla AL, Lakshmanan A, Siekmann AF, Buffardi M, Meng X, Shin J, Padmanabhan A, Cifuentes D, Giraldez AJ, Look AT, Epstein JA, Lawson ND, Wolfe SA. Development. 2011 Oct;138(20):4555-64. 10.1242/dev.066779 PubMed 21937602.
Backbone
  Vector backbone: pBlueScript II SK(+)
  Backbone size w/o insert (bp): 2877
  Vector type: Cloning vector
Growth in bacteria
  Bacterial resistance: Ampicillin, 100 μg/mL
  Growth temperature: 37°C
  Growth strain: DH5alpha
  Growth instructions: XL1Blue
  Copy number: High Copy
Gene/Insert
  Gene/Insert name: F3 AGG
  Insert size (bp): 276
  Cloning method: Restriction Enzyme; 5′ cloning site KpnI (not destroyed); 3′ cloning site XbalI (not destroyed)
  Sequencing primers: 5′ T7; 3′ T3
Terms and licenses: Academic/Nonprofit Terms; Industry Terms: Not Available to Industry
How to cite: pBS-F3-AGG was a gift from Nathan Lawson & Scot Wolfe (Addgene plasmid # 30735 ; http://n2t.net/addgene:30735 ; RRID:Addgene_30735)
