[The description below was written by a language model from this plasmid's Addgene catalogue record.]
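Description:
pBS-F3-AGG is a bacterial cloning vector built on the pBluescript II SK(+) backbone (about 2.9 kb without insert). It is maintained in E. coli as a high-copy plasmid under ampicillin selection. As a pBluescript derivative it would be expected to carry the usual features of that phagemid family: a pUC-type origin, an f1 origin, and a polylinker flanked by T7 and T3 promoter/primer sites. No feature table is provided to confirm these individually. The record does list T7 and T3 as the sequencing primers reading into the insert from either side.

The insert, named "F3 AGG", is a 276 bp fragment cloned between KpnI and XbaI, and both sites are retained so the fragment can be excised again. The record does not describe the insert beyond its name. The associated publication concerns modularly assembled zinc-finger nucleases for use in zebrafish, so the name most plausibly denotes a single zinc-finger module for the third finger position (F3) of an array, with recognition specificity for the DNA triplet AGG. This reading is inferred from the name and the publication title rather than stated outright in the record.

No expression promoter, tag, reporter or nuclease domain is recorded. The plasmid therefore appears to be an archival module in a finger library rather than an expression construct. Its likely use is as a source of the finger-coding fragment, to be combined by restriction cloning with modules for other positions into multi-finger DNA-binding arrays. Such arrays would then be moved into a separate nuclease expression vector for targeted gene disruption.
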