>Addgene plasmid #30735 | pBS-F3-AGG | depositor partial sequence | sequence record 14125 | Author sequence
GGTACCCGCCCATATGCTTGCCCTGTCGAGTCCTGCGATCGCCGCTTTTCTCGCTCGGATGAGCTTACCC
GCCATATCCGCATCCATACCGGTCAGAAGCCCTTCCAGTGTCGAATCTGTATGCGTAACTTCAGTCGTAG
TGACCACCTTACCACCCACATCCGCACCCACACAGGCGAGAAGCCTTTTGCATGCGACATCTGCGGCAGG
AAGTTCGCGCGTTCTGACCACCTGACCCAGCACACCAAGATCCACACGGGTGAGAAATAATCTAGA
