>Addgene plasmid #30735 | pBS-F3-AGG | addgene partial sequence | sequence record 36402 | T7 5'-TAATACGACTCACTATAGGG-3'
CTTGCCCTGTCGAGTCCTGCGATCGCCGCTTTTCTCGCTCGGATGAGCTTACCCGCCATATCCGCATCCA
TACCGGTCAGAAGCCCTTCCAGTGTCGAATCTGTATGCGTAACTTCAGTCGTAGTGACCACCTTACCACC
CACATCCGCACCCACACAGGCGAGAAGCCTTTTGCATGCGACATCTGCGGCAGGAAGTTCGCGCGTTCTG
ACCACCTGACCCAGCACACCAAGATCCACACGGGTGAGAAATAATCTAGAGCGGCCGCCACCGCGGTGGA
GCTCCAGCTTTTGTTCCCTTTAGTGAGGGTTAATTGCGCGCTTGGCGTAATCATGGTCATAGCTGTTTCC
TGTGTGAAATTGTTATCCGCTCACAATTCCACACAACATACGAGCCGGAAGCATAAAGTGTAAAGCCTGG
GGTGCCTAATGAGTGAGCTAACTCACATTAATTGCGTTGCGCTCACTGCCCGCTTTCCAGTCGGGAAACC
TGTCGTGCCAGCTGCATTAATGAATCGGCCAACGCGCGGGGAGAGGCGGTTTGCGTATTGGGCGCTCTTC
CGCTTCCTCGCTCACTGACTCGCTGCGCTCGGTCGTTCGGCTGCGGCGAGCGGTATCAGCTCACTCAAAG
GCGGTAATACGGTTATCCACAGAATCAGGGGATAACGCAGGAAAGAACATGTGAGCAAAAGGCCAGCAAA
AGGCCAGGAACCGTAAAAAGGCCGCGTTGCTGGCGTTT
